Addgene plasmid #55428: mCerulean3-Lysosomes-20
Purpose: Localization: Lysosome Membrane, Excitation: 433, Emission: 475
Depositing lab: Michael Davidson. Depositing organization: Florida State University, Tallahassee. Publication: An improved cerulean fluorescent protein with enhanced brightness and reduced reversible photoswitching. Markwardt ML, Kremers GJ, Kraft CA, Ray K, Cranfill PJ, Wilson KA, Day RN, Wachter RM, Davidson MW, Rizzo MA. PLoS One. 2011 . 6(3):e17896. 10.1371/journal.pone.0017896 PubMed 21479270.
Backbone
  Vector backbone: mCerulean3
  Backbone size w/o insert (bp): 4750
  Vector type: Mammalian Expression
  Selectable markers: Neomycin (select with G418)
Growth in bacteria
  Bacterial resistance: Kanamycin, 50 μg/mL
  Growth temperature: 37°C
  Growth strain: DH5alpha
  Copy number: High Copy
Gene/Insert
  Gene/Insert name: LAMP1 (alt name: NM_012857.2)
  Species: R. norvegicus (rat)
  Promoter: CMV
  Tag / fusion protein: mCerulean3 (C terminal on backbone)
  Cloning method: Unknown
  Sequencing primers: 5′ CMV-F; 3′ SV40pA-R
Terms and licenses: Academic/Nonprofit Terms; Industry Terms: Not Available to Industry
Depositor comments: . Excitation = 433; Emission = 475
How to cite: mCerulean3-Lysosomes-20 was a gift from Michael Davidson (Addgene plasmid # 55428 ; http://n2t.net/addgene:55428 ; RRID:Addgene_55428)
