[The description below was written by a language model from this plasmid's Addgene catalogue record, the feature table of its GenBank file and pLannotate feature annotations shown in this document.]
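Description:
mCerulean3-Lysosomes-20 is a mammalian expression plasmid that marks the lysosomal membrane with a cyan fluorescent protein. It is built on an mCerulean3 backbone with the layout of an N1-type fluorescent protein fusion vector: the full sequence of about 6 kb carries a high-copy ColE1/pUC origin for propagation in E. coli, an f1 origin, and a single NeoR/KanR (Tn5 aminoglycoside phosphotransferase) gene placed behind tandem bacterial (bla) and SV40 early promoters and followed by the HSV TK polyadenylation signal. This dual-promoter arrangement lets the same gene confer kanamycin resistance in bacteria and G418 resistance in transfected mammalian cells, allowing stable lines to be selected.

The payload is the coding sequence of rat LAMP1 (lysosome-associated membrane glycoprotein 1), preceded by a Kozak consensus and driven by the human CMV immediate-early enhancer and promoter. LAMP1 is fused through a short linker to mCerulean3 at its C terminus, and the transcript ends at the SV40 poly(A) signal. LAMP1's own sorting information directs the fusion to the lysosomal membrane. mCerulean3 is a monomeric Aequorea victoria-derived cyan protein with low acid sensitivity, recorded here with excitation at 433 nm and emission at 475 nm. Short annotated fragments such as large T antigen, ble and bGH poly(A) appear to be partial matches to backbone sequence rather than functional elements.

The construct is used to visualise lysosomes by fluorescence microscopy, including in combination with other colours. The two shorter GenBank records cover only parts of the plasmid, the larger spanning the LAMP1 and fluorescent protein region; the full-length annotation comes from the sequenced plasmid record.
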