LOCUS       Exported 2083 bp ds-DNA linear SYN 23-MAY-2021
DEFINITION  Localization: Lysosome Membrane, Excitation: 433, Emission: 475.
ACCESSION   .
VERSION     .
KEYWORDS    mCerulean3-Lysosomes-20
SOURCE      synthetic DNA construct
  ORGANISM  synthetic DNA construct
REFERENCE   1 (bases 1 to 2083)
  AUTHORS   Markwardt ML, Kremers GJ, Kraft CA, Ray K, Cranfill PJ, Wilson KA,
            Day RN, Wachter RM, Davidson MW, Rizzo MA
  TITLE     An improved cerulean fluorescent protein with enhanced brightness
            and reduced reversible photoswitching.
  JOURNAL   PLoS One. 2011 . 6(3):e17896.
  PUBMED    21479270
REFERENCE   2 (bases 1 to 2083)
  AUTHORS   .
  TITLE     Direct Submission
  JOURNAL   Exported May 23, 2021 from SnapGene Server 1.1.58
            http://www.snapgene.com
FEATURES             Location/Qualifiers
     source          1..2083
                     /organism="synthetic DNA construct"
                     /mol_type="other DNA"
     regulatory      36..45
                     /regulatory_class="other"
                     /note="vertebrate consensus sequence for strong initiation
                     of translation (Kozak, 1987)"
     regulatory      40..49
                     /regulatory_class="other"
                     /note="vertebrate consensus sequence for strong initiation
                     of translation (Kozak, 1987)"
     CDS             42..1262
                     /codon_start=1
                     /product="rat lysosome-associated membrane glycoprotein 1"
                     /label=LAMP1
                     /translation="MAAPGARRPLLLLLLAGLAHSAPALFEVKDNNGTACIMASFSASF
                     LTTYEAGHVSKVSNMTLPASAEVLKNSSSCGEKNASEPTLAITFGEGYLLKLTFTKNTT
                     RYSVQHMYFTYNLSDTQFFPNASSKGPDTVDSTTDIKADINKTYRCVSDIRVYMKNVTI
                     VLWDATIQAYLPSSNFSKEETRCPQDQPSPTTGPPSPSPPLVPTNPSVSKYNVTGDNGT
                     CLLASMALQLNITYMKKDNTTVTRAFNINPSDKYSGTCGAQLVTLKVGNKSRVLELQFG
                     MNATSSLFFLQGVQLNMTLPDAIEPTFSTSNYSLKALQASVGNSYKCNSEEHIFVSKAL
                     ALNVFSVQVQAFRVESDRFGSVEECVQDGNNMLIPIAVGGALAGLVLIVLIAYLIGRKR
                     SHAGYQTI"
     regulatory      1317..1326
                     /regulatory_class="other"
                     /note="vertebrate consensus sequence for strong initiation
                     of translation (Kozak, 1987)"
     primer_bind     complement(1368..1389)
                     /label=EGFP-N
                     /note="EGFP, reverse primer"
     primer_bind     complement(1629..1648)
                     /label=EXFP-R
                     /note="For distinguishing EGFP variants, reverse primer"
     primer_bind     1976..1997
                     /label=EGFP-C
                     /note="EGFP, forward primer"
ORIGIN
        1 agatccgcta gcgctaccgg actcagatct cgagcgccac catggcggcc ccgggcgccc
       61 ggcgtccgct gctcctgttg ctgctggcag gccttgcaca cagcgcccca gcactgttcg
      121 aggtgaaaga caacaacggc acagcgtgta taatggccag cttctctgcc tcctttctga
      181 ccacctatga ggctggacat gtttctaagg tctcgaatat gaccctgcca gcctctgcag
      241 aagtcctgaa gaatagcagc tcttgtggtg aaaagaatgc ttctgagccc accctcgcaa
      301 tcacctttgg agaaggatat ttactgaaac tcaccttcac aaaaaacaca acacgttaca
      361 gtgtccagca catgtatttc acatataacc tgtcagacac acaattcttt cccaatgcca
      421 gctccaaagg gcccgacact gtggattcca caactgacat caaggcagac atcaacaaaa
      481 cataccgatg tgtcagcgac atcagggtct acatgaagaa tgtgaccatt gtgctctggg
      541 acgctactat ccaggcctac ctgccgagta gcaacttcag caaggaagag acacgctgcc
      601 cacaggatca accttcccca actactgggc cacccagccc ctcaccacca cttgtgccca
      661 caaaccccag tgtgtccaag tacaatgtga ctggtgacaa tggaacctgc ctgctggcct
      721 ctatggcact gcaactcaac atcacctaca tgaagaagga caacacgact gtgaccagag
      781 cattcaacat caacccaagt gacaaatata gtgggacttg cggtgcccag ttggtgaccc
      841 tgaaggtggg gaacaagagc agagtcctgg agctgcagtt tgggatgaat gccacttcta
      901 gcctgttttt cctgcaagga gttcagttga acatgactct tcctgatgcc atagagccca
      961 cgttcagcac ctccaactat tccctgaaag ctcttcaggc cagtgtcggc aactcataca
     1021 agtgcaacag tgaggagcac atctttgtca gcaaggcgct cgccctcaat gtcttcagcg
     1081 tgcaagtcca ggctttcagg gtagaaagtg acaggtttgg gtctgtggaa gagtgtgtac
     1141 aggacggtaa caacatgctg atccccattg ctgtgggcgg ggccctggca gggctggtcc
     1201 tcatcgtcct catcgcctac ctcatcggca ggaagaggag tcacgcgggc tatcagacca
     1261 tctcggaatt cggctccacc ggctccaccg gctccaccgg cgcggatcca ccggtcgcca
     1321 ccatggtgag caagggcgag gagctgttca ccggggtggt gcccatcctg gtcgagctgg
     1381 acggcgacgt aaacggccac aagttcagcg tgtccggcga gggcgagggc gatgccacct
     1441 acggcaagct gaccctgaag ttcatctgca ccaccggcaa gctgcccgtg ccctggccca
     1501 ccctcgtgac caccctgagc tggggcgtgc agtgcttcgc ccgctacccc gaccacatga
     1561 agcagcacga cttcttcaag tccgccatgc ccgaaggcta cgtccaggag cgcaccatct
     1621 tcttcaagga cgacggcaac tacaagaccc gcgccgaggt gaagttcgag ggcgacaccc
     1681 tggtgaaccg catcgagctg aagggcatcg acttcaagga ggacggcaac atcctggggc
     1741 acaagctgga gtacaacgcc atccacggca acgtctatat caccgccgac aagcagaaga
     1801 acggcatcaa ggccaacttc ggcctcaact gcaacatcga ggacggcagc gtgcagctcg
     1861 ccgaccacta ccagcagaac acccccatcg gcgacggccc cgtgctgctg cccgacaacc
     1921 actacctgag cacccagtcc aagctgagca aagaccccaa cgagaagcgc gatcacatgg
     1981 tcctgctgga gttcgtgacc gccgccggga tcactctcgg catggacgag ctgtacaagt
     2041 aaagcggccg cgactctaga tcataatcag ccataccaca ttt
//
