Features (pLannotate 1.2.2; 16 found; start..end, strand, type, name):
     38..341     +  enhancer       CMV enhancer: human cytomegalovirus immediate early enhancer
    342..545     +  promoter       CMV promoter: human cytomegalovirus (CMV) immediate early promoter
    568..596     +  misc_feature   MCS (fragment): multiple cloning site
    603..1824    +  CDS            LAMP1 (fragment): rat lysosome-associated membrane glycoprotein 1
   1884..2600    +  CDS            mCerulean3: mCerulean3 is a basic (constitutively fluorescent) cyan fluorescent protein published in 2011, derived from Aequorea victoria. It is reported to be a somewhat slowly-maturing monomer with very low acid sensitivity.
   2620..2703    +  CDS            large T antigen (fragment): large T antigen from SV40 (simian virus 40)
   2726..2847    +  polyA_signal   SV40 poly(A) signal: SV40 polyadenylation signal
   2881..3309    -  rep_origin     f1 ori (sequence partly withheld): f1 bacteriophage origin of replication; arrow indicates direction of (+) strand synthesis
   3336..3440    +  promoter       AmpR promoter: bla
   3442..3799    +  promoter       SV40 promoter: SV40 enhancer and early promoter
   3834..4628    +  CDS            NeoR/KanR: aminoglycoside phosphotransferase from Tn5; aph(3')-II (or nptII); confers resistance to neomycin, kanamycin, and G418 (Geneticin®)
   4649..4801    +  CDS            ble (fragment): BLE_KLEPN - Experimental evidence at protein level: Swiss-Prot protein existence level 1. Binding protein with a strong affinity to the bleomycin family of antibiotics. Binds to CL990; an antimitotic-antibiotic compound. From Klebsiella pneumoniae.
   4860..4907    +  polyA_signal   HSV TK poly(A) signal: herpes simplex virus thymidine kinase polyadenylation signal (Cole and Stacy, 1985)
   4998..5014    -  polyA_signal   bGH poly(A) signal (fragment): bovine growth hormone polyadenylation signal
   5236..5824    +  rep_origin     ori: high-copy-number ColE1/pMB1/pBR322/pUC origin of replication
   5939..5961    +  enhancer       CMV enhancer (fragment): human cytomegalovirus immediate early enhancer
>Addgene plasmid #55428 | mCerulean3-Lysosomes-20 | addgene full sequence | sequence record 439313 | Addgene NGS Result
CGGGGTCATTAGTTCATAGCCCATATATGGAGTTCCGCGTTACATAACTTACGGTAAATGGCCCGCCTGG
CTGACCGCCCAACGACCCCCGCCCATTGACGTCAATAATGACGTATGTTCCCATAGTAACGCCAATAGGG
ACTTTCCATTGACGTCAATGGGTGGAGTATTTACGGTAAACTGCCCACTTGGCAGTACATCAAGTGTATC
ATATGCCAAGTACGCCCCCTATTGACGTCAATGACGGTAAATGGCCCGCCTGGCATTATGCCCAGTACAT
GACCTTATGGGACTTTCCTACTTGGCAGTACATCTACGTATTAGTCATCGCTATTACCATGGTGATGCGG
TTTTGGCAGTACATCAATGGGCGTGGATAGCGGTTTGACTCACGGGGATTTCCAAGTCTCCACCCCATTG
ACGTCAATGGGAGTTTGTTTTGGCACCAAAATCAACGGGACTTTCCAAAATGTCGTAACAACTCCGCCCC
ATTGACGCAAATGGGCGGTAGGCGTGTACGGTGGGAGGTCTATATAAGCAGAGCTGGTTTAGTGAACCGT
CAGATCCGCTAGCGCTACCGGACTCAGATCTCGAGCGCCACCATGGCGGCCCCGGGCGCCCGGCGTCCGC
TGCTCCTGTTGCTGCTGGCAGGCCTTGCACACAGCGCCCCAGCACTGTTCGAGGTGAAAGACAACAACGG
CACAGCGTGTATAATGGCCAGCTTCTCTGCCTCCTTTCTGACCACCTATGAGGCTGGACATGTTTCTAAG
GTCTCGAATATGACCCTGCCAGCCTCTGCAGAAGTCCTGAAGAATAGCAGCTCTTGTGGTGAAAAGAATG
CTTCTGAGCCCACCCTCGCAATCACCTTTGGAGAAGGATATTTACTGAAACTCACCTTCACAAAAAACAC
AACACGTTACAGTGTCCAGCACATGTATTTCACATATAACCTGTCAGACACACAATTCTTTCCCAATGCC
AGCTCCAAAGGGCCCGACACTGTGGATTCCACAACTGACATCAAGGCAGACATCAACAAAACATACCGAT
GTGTCAGCGACATCAGGGTCTACATGAAGAATGTGACCATTGTGCTCTGGGACGCTACTATCCAGGCCTA
CCTGCCGAGTAGCAACTTCAGCAAGGAAGAGACACGCTGCCCACAGGATCAACCTTCCCCAACTACTGGG
CCACCCAGCCCCTCACCACCACTTGTGCCCACAAACCCCAGTGTGTCCAAGTACAATGTGACTGGTGACA
ATGGAACCTGCCTGCTGGCCTCTATGGCACTGCAACTCAACATCACCTACATGAAGAAGGACAACACGAC
TGTGACCAGAGCATTCAACATCAACCCAAGTGACAAATATAGTGGGACTTGCGGTGCCCAGTTGGTGACC
CTGAAGGTGGGGAACAAGAGCAGAGTCCTGGAGCTGCAGTTTGGGATGAATGCCACTTCTAGCCTGTTTT
TCCTGCAAGGAGTTCAGTTGAACATGACTCTTCCTGATGCCATAGAGCCCACGTTCAGCACCTCCAACTA
TTCCCTGAAAGCTCTTCAGGCCAGTGTCGGCAACTCATACAAGTGCAACAGTGAGGAGCACATCTTTGTC
AGCAAGGCGCTCGCCCTCAATGTCTTCAGCGTGCAAGTCCAGGCTTTCAGGGTAGAAAGTGACAGGTTTG
GGTCTGTGGAAGAGTGTGTACAGGACGGTAACAACATGCTGATCCCCATTGCTGTGGGCGGGGCCCTGGC
AGGGCTGGTCCTCATCGTCCTCATCGCCTACCTCATCGGCAGGAAGAGGAGTCACGCGGGCTATCAGACC
ATCTCGGAATTCGGCTCCACCGGCTCCACCGGCTCCACCGGCGCGGATCCACCGGTCGCCACCATGGTGA
GCAAGGGCGAGGAGCTGTTCACCGGGGTGGTGCCCATCCTGGTCGAGCTGGACGGCGACGTAAACGGCCA
CAAGTTCAGCGTGTCCGGCGAGGGCGAGGGCGATGCCACCTACGGCAAGCTGACCCTGAAGTTCATCTGC
ACCACCGGCAAGCTGCCCGTGCCCTGGCCCACCCTCGTGACCACCCTGAGCTGGGGCGTGCAGTGCTTCG
CCCGCTACCCCGACCACATGAAGCAGCACGACTTCTTCAAGTCCGCCATGCCCGAAGGCTACGTCCAGGA
GCGCACCATCTTCTTCAAGGACGACGGCAACTACAAGACCCGCGCCGAGGTGAAGTTCGAGGGCGACACC
CTGGTGAACCGCATCGAGCTGAAGGGCATCGACTTCAAGGAGGACGGCAACATCCTGGGGCACAAGCTGG
AGTACAACGCCATCCACGGCAACGTCTATATCACCGCCGACAAGCAGAAGAACGGCATCAAGGCCAACTT
CGGCCTCAACTGCAACATCGAGGACGGCAGCGTGCAGCTCGCCGACCACTACCAGCAGAACACCCCCATC
GGCGACGGCCCCGTGCTGCTGCCCGACAACCACTACCTGAGCACCCAGTCCAAGCTGAGCAAAGACCCCA
ACGAGAAGCGCGATCACATGGTCCTGCTGGAGTTCGTGACCGCCGCCGGGATCACTCTCGGCATGGACGA
GCTGTACAAGTAAAGCGGCCGCGACTCTAGATCATAATCAGCCATACCACATTTGTAGAGGTTTTACTTG
CTTTAAAAAACCTCCCACACCTCCCCCTGAACCTGAAACATAAAATGAATGCAATTGTTGTTGTTAACTT
GTTTATTGCAGCTTATAATGGTTACAAATAAAGCAATAGCATCACAAATTTCACAAATAAAGCATTTTTT
TCACTGCATTCTAGTTGTGGTTTGTCCAAACTCATCAATGTATCTTAAGGCGTAAATTGTAAGCGTTAAT
ATTTTGTTAAAATTCGCGTTAAATTTTTGTTAAATCAGCTCATTTTTTAACCAATAGGCCGAAATCGGCA
AAATCCCTTATAAATCAAAAGAATAGACCGAGATAGGGT
[37 nt withheld, positions 2980-3016]
AAAGAACGTGGACTCCAACGTCAAAGG
[49 nt withheld, positions 3044-3092]
T
[91 nt withheld, positions 3094-3184]
G
[124 nt withheld, positions 3186-3309]
CAGGTGGCACTTTTCGGGGAAATGTGCGCGGAACCCCTATTTGTTTATTTTTCTAAATACATTCAAATAT
GTATCCGCTCATGAGACAATAACCCTGATAAATGCTTCAATAATATTGAAAAAGGAAGAGTCCTGAGGCG
GAAAGAACCAGCTGTGGAATGTGTGTCAGTTAGGGTGTGGAAAGTCCCCAGGCTCCCCAGCAGGCAGAAG
TATGCAAAGCATGCATCTCAATTAGTCAGCAACCAGGTGTGGAAAGTCCCCAGGCTCCCCAGCAGGCAGA
AGTATGCAAAGCATGCATCTCAATTAGTCAGCAACCATAGTCCCGCCCCTAACTCCGCCCATCCCGCCCC
TAACTCCGCCCAGTTCCGCCCATTCTCCGCCCCATGGCTGACTAATTTTTTTTATTTATGCAGAGGCCGA
GGCCGCCTCGGCCTCTGAGCTATTCCAGAAGTAGTGAGGAGGCTTTTTTGGAGGCCTAGGCTTTTGCAAA
GATCGATCAAGAGACAGGATGAGGATCGTTTCGCATGATTGAACAAGATGGATTGCACGCAGGTTCTCCG
GCCGCTTGGGTGGAGAGGCTATTCGGCTATGACTGGGCACAACAGACAATCGGCTGCTCTGATGCCGCCG
TGTTCCGGCTGTCAGCGCAGGGGCGCCCGGTTCTTTTTGTCAAGACCGACCTGTCCGGTGCCCTGAATGA
ACTGCAAGACGAGGCAGCGCGGCTATCGTGGCTGGCCACGACGGGCGTTCCTTGCGCAGCTGTGCTCGAC
GTTGTCACTGAAGCGGGAAGGGACTGGCTGCTATTGGGCGAAGTGCCGGGGCAGGATCTCCTGTCATCTC
ACCTTGCTCCTGCCGAGAAAGTATCCATCATGGCTGATGCAATGCGGCGGCTGCATACGCTTGATCCGGC
TACCTGCCCATTCGACCACCAAGCGAAACATCGCATCGAGCGAGCACGTACTCGGATGGAAGCCGGTCTT
GTCGATCAGGATGATCTGGACGAAGAGCATCAGGGGCTCGCGCCAGCCGAACTGTTCGCCAGGCTCAAGG
CGAGCATGCCCGACGGCGAGGATCTCGTCGTGACCCATGGCGATGCCTGCTTGCCGAATATCATGGTGGA
AAATGGCCGCTTTTCTGGATTCATCGACTGTGGCCGGCTGGGTGTGGCGGACCGCTATCAGGACATAGCG
TTGGCTACCCGTGATATTGCTGAAGAGCTTGGCGGCGAATGGGCTGACCGCTTCCTCGTGCTTTACGGTA
TCGCCGCTCCCGATTCGCAGCGCATCGCCTTCTATCGCCTTCTTGACGAGTTCTTCTGAGCGGGACTCTG
GGGTTCGAAATGACCGACCAAGCGACGCCCAACCTGCCATCACGAGATTTCGATTCCACCGCCGCCTTCT
ATGAAAGGTTGGGCTTCGGAATCGTTTTCCGGGACGCCGGCTGGATGATCCTCCAGCGCGGGGATCTCAT
GCTGGAGTTCTTCGCCCACCCTAGGGGGAGGCTAACTGAAACACGGAAGGAGACAATACCGGAAGGAACC
CGCGCTATGACGGCAATAAAAAGACAGAATAAAACGCACGGTGTTGGGTCGTTTGTTCATAAACGCGGGG
TTCGGTCCCAGGGCTGGCACTCTGTCGATACCCCACCGAGACCCCATTGGGGCCAATACGCCCGCGTTTC
TTCCTTTTCCCCACCCCACCCCCCAAGTTCGGGTGAAGGCCCAGGGCTCGCAGCCAACGTCGGGGCGGCA
GGCCCTGCCATAGCCTCAGGTTACTCATATATACTTTAGATTGATTTAAAACTTCATTTTTAATTTAAAA
GGATCTAGGTGAAGATCCTTTTTGATAATCTCATGACCAAAATCCCTTAACGTGAGTTTTCGTTCCACTG
AGCGTCAGACCCCGTAGAAAAGATCAAAGGATCTTCTTGAGATCCTTTTTTTCTGCGCGTAATCTGCTGC
TTGCAAACAAAAAAACCACCGCTACCAGCGGTGGTTTGTTTGCCGGATCAAGAGCTACCAACTCTTTTTC
CGAAGGTAACTGGCTTCAGCAGAGCGCAGATACCAAATACTGTTCTTCTAGTGTAGCCGTAGTTAGGCCA
CCACTTCAAGAACTCTGTAGCACCGCCTACATACCTCGCTCTGCTAATCCTGTTACCAGTGGCTGCTGCC
AGTGGCGATAAGTCGTGTCTTACCGGGTTGGACTCAAGACGATAGTTACCGGATAAGGCGCAGCGGTCGG
GCTGAACGGGGGGTTCGTGCACACAGCCCAGCTTGGAGCGAACGACCTACACCGAACTGAGATACCTACA
GCGTGAGCTATGAGAAAGCGCCACGCTTCCCGAAGGGAGAAAGGCGGACAGGTATCCGGTAAGCGGCAGG
GTCGGAACAGGAGAGCGCACGAGGGAGCTTCCAGGGGGAAACGCCTGGTATCTTTATAGTCCTGTCGGGT
TTCGCCACCTCTGACTTGAGCGTCGATTTTTGTGATGCTCGTCAGGGGGGCGGAGCCTATGGAAAAACGC
CAGCAACGCGGCCTTTTTACGGTTCCTGGCCTTTTGCTGGCCTTTTGCTCACATGTTCTTTCCTGCGTTA
TCCCCTGATTCTGTGGATAACCGTATTACCGCCATGCATTAGTTATTAATAGTAATCAATTA
