LOCUS       Exported 538 bp ds-DNA linear SYN 23-MAY-2021
DEFINITION  Localization: Lysosome Membrane, Excitation: 433, Emission: 475.
ACCESSION   .
VERSION     .
KEYWORDS    mCerulean3-Lysosomes-20
SOURCE      synthetic DNA construct
  ORGANISM  synthetic DNA construct
REFERENCE   1 (bases 1 to 538)
  AUTHORS   Markwardt ML, Kremers GJ, Kraft CA, Ray K, Cranfill PJ, Wilson KA,
            Day RN, Wachter RM, Davidson MW, Rizzo MA
  TITLE     An improved cerulean fluorescent protein with enhanced brightness
            and reduced reversible photoswitching.
  JOURNAL   PLoS One. 2011 . 6(3):e17896.
  PUBMED    21479270
REFERENCE   2 (bases 1 to 538)
  AUTHORS   .
  TITLE     Direct Submission
  JOURNAL   Exported May 23, 2021 from SnapGene Server 1.1.58
            http://www.snapgene.com
FEATURES             Location/Qualifiers
     source          1..538
                     /organism="synthetic DNA construct"
                     /mol_type="other DNA"
     regulatory      7..16
                     /regulatory_class="other"
                     /note="vertebrate consensus sequence for strong initiation
                     of translation (Kozak, 1987)"
ORIGIN
        1 tgctcaccat ggtggcgacc ggtggatccg cgccggtgga gccggtggag ccggtggagc
       61 cgaattccga gatggtctga tagcccgcgt gactcctctt cctgccgatg aggtaggcga
      121 tgaggacgat gaggaccagc cctgccaggg ccccgcccac agcaatgggg atcagcatgt
      181 tgttaccgtc ctgtacacac tcttccacag acccaaacct gtcactttct accctgaaag
      241 cctggacttg cacgctgaag acattgaggg cgagcgcctt gctgacaaag atgtgctcct
      301 cactgttgca cttgtatgag ttgccgacac tggcctgaag agctttcagg gaatagttgg
      361 aggtgctgaa cgtgggctct atggcatcag gaagagtcat gttcaactga actccttgca
      421 ggaaaaacag gctagaagtg gcattcatcc caaactgcag ctccaggact ctgctcttgt
      481 tccccacctt cagggtcacc aactgggcac cgcaagtccc actatatttg tcacttgg
//
